>Addgene plasmid #21723 | 0-Luc | addgene partial sequence | sequence record 47675 | LucNrev 5'-CCTTATGCAGTTGCTCTCC-3'
CGGGCCTTTCTTTATGTTTTTGGCGTCTTCCATTTTACCAACAGTACCGGAATGCCAAGCTCGAGCTCCA
CCGCGGTGGCGGCCGCTCTAGAACTAGTGGATCGAGGTCGACGGTATCGATAAGCTTCTGACTTCGGCAG
CTGCTCACACCTCAGCTGGCGCAGCTCTGCGCGGCCCTGATATACAACCGCCCCGCCCGGGCCCGCCTCA
AGGAGGCGGGACCCGCGCTCGGCCCACCGCGCCGCCCGGGACCGCCCTCCCCGGGGCCCAGGCTCCTGGC
TGCCCAGCGCGGAGCCAGCTGAGCCTGGCCGAGTTCCAGCAGGCCAGCCGGTCCCGGAACCTCGCGTGCT
GCAGAGGGGCACTTCCCTCCTCCCCCAGTCCCTCGCCTGCGTTGGTGCGCTGGACACATTTCCCCACGAA
GTGAGCCACAAATCTGGCTTTTTTTACTTGGAGAATGAGTTGGCACTCTCCAGGAGGACACAGCACTGTT
AGAATGAGCCCCCTTTCTGGCTCACCGCTGACCCACTCTGGCAGGCAAGGATTTACCCAATGCAGCTGAA
AAGATCAGGAGGATGACATTAATACATAAAAATTCATAAATTATAAAAACGATGCACCTCTCTGCAATTT
CCAGAAAAGCCCCACAATATCACCTCTATTCCCACTGATCCCTCACTAGGTCACCTCTCCCAGAAGCACC
TGGAGCACCTAGACACCCCAACAAAGCATCTTGAGGCCGGAATGATTTTTCAGTCCCGTTTATTTCACAG
ATGAGGAAATTGAGGTCCACTGAACTTAAGTATACAAAGTTGTTGATTGTCACAT
