>Addgene plasmid #21723 | 0-Luc | addgene partial sequence | sequence record 47676 | T7 5'-TAATACGACTCACTATAGGG-3'
GCCGCTCTAGAACTAGTGGATCCCCCGGGCTGCAGGAATTCGATATCAAGCTTGGGCAGCAGGCTGTGGC
TCTGATTGGCTTTCTGGCCATTAGGAACATGTCCCAACATGTTGAGCTCTGGCATAGAAGAGGCTGGTGG
CTATTTTGTCCTTGGGCTGCCTGTTATCAGGTGAGGAAGGGGATGGTAGGAGACAGAAGACCTCTAAAGG
CCCCAGGTAAGCCTTAGCCTGTTACTCTGAACAGGGTATGTGATCTGCCAGCAGATCCTTGCGACAGGGC
TGGGATCTGATGCATGTGTGCTTGTGTGAGTGTGTGCTGGGAGTCAGATTCTGTGTGTGACTTTTAACAG
CCTGCTCCCTTGCCTTCCTCAGGGCAGAAGTCCTCCCTTAGAGTGTGTCTGGGTACACATTCAAGTGCAT
GGTTGCAAACTTTTTTTTTTAAAGCACTGAATAGTACTAGACACTTAGTAGGTACTTAAGAAATATTGAA
TGTCGTGGTGGTGGTGAGCTAGAAGTTATAAAAAAAATTCTTTCCCAAAAACAACAACAAAAAGAATTAT
TTCATTGTGAAGCTCAGTACCACAAAAATTTAAATAATTCATTACAAGCCTTCATTAAAAAAAAATTTCT
CCCCGAAGTAAACAGACAGACAATGTCTAGTCTATTTGAAATGCCTGAAAGCAGAGGGGCTTCAAGGCAG
TGGGAGAAGGTGCCTGTCCTCTGCTGGACATTTGACAACCAGCCCTTTGGATGGCTTGTATGTATAGGAG
CGAAGGTGCAGACAGCA
