[The description below was written by a language model from this plasmid's Addgene catalogue record.]
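Description:
0-Luc is a luciferase reporter plasmid built on a pBlueScript II KS(+) backbone and classified as a mammalian expression/luciferase vector. It is propagated in standard E. coli cloning strains, and the record lists chloramphenicol as the bacterial selection. This differs from the ampicillin marker normally associated with pBluescript vectors. The listed backbone size of about 5.6 kb is also larger than the parental phagemid, which suggests the backbone already carries the luciferase cassette and possibly other modifications. No feature table is provided, so the origin of replication, resistance gene, polyadenylation signal and type of luciferase cannot be confirmed from the record. Copy number is given as unknown.

The insert is a roughly 2.3 kb deletion mutant of the human CDKN1A (p21/WAF1/CIP1) promoter, cloned by restriction enzymes upstream of a luciferase coding sequence supplied by the backbone. The catalogue describes luciferase as a C-terminal tag. In practice this is a promoter-reporter arrangement, in which luciferase output reflects the transcriptional activity of the p21 promoter fragment after transfection into mammalian cells. The record does not state which promoter region has been removed in this mutant or which regulatory elements remain.

The associated publication concerns activation of p21 expression by the transcription factor AP2 and its effects on cancer cell growth. This plasmid therefore most likely belongs to a promoter deletion series used to map the sequences required for that transactivation, by comparing reporter activity across constructs. It would be suited to similar assays of factors or treatments that regulate p21 transcription.
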