Addgene plasmid #21723: 0-Luc
Depositing lab: Wafik El-Deiry. Depositing organization: University of Pennsylvania. Publication: AP2 inhibits cancer cell growth and activates p21WAF1/CIP1 expression. Zeng YX, Somasundaram K, el-Deiry WS. Nat Genet. 1997 Jan . 15(1):78-82. 10.1038/ng0197-78 PubMed 8988173.
Backbone
  Vector backbone: pBlueScript II KS(+)
  Backbone manufacturer: Stratagene
  Backbone size w/o insert (bp): 5600
  Vector type: Mammalian Expression, Luciferase
Growth in bacteria
  Bacterial resistance: Chloramphenicol, 25 μg/mL
  Growth temperature: 37°C
  Growth strain: DH5alpha
  Copy number: Unknown
Gene/Insert
  Gene/Insert name: p21 promoter deletion mutant (alt name: p21, WAF1)
  Species: H. sapiens (human)
  Insert size (bp): 2342
  Entrez Gene: CDKN1A (a.k.a. CAP20, CDKN1, CIP1, MDA-6, P21, SDI1, WAF1, p21CIP1)
  Tag / fusion protein: luciferase (C terminal on backbone)
  Cloning method: Restriction Enzyme
  Sequencing primers: 5′ na
Terms and licenses: Academic/Nonprofit Terms; Industry Terms: Not Available to Industry
How to cite: 0-Luc was a gift from Wafik El-Deiry (Addgene plasmid # 21723 ; http://n2t.net/addgene:21723 ; RRID:Addgene_21723)
